>Addgene plasmid #91286 | pHH0103_ARHGAP10-1/1-SV1/2 | addgene full sequence | sequence record 191110 | Addgene NGS Result
CATGACATTAACCTATAAAAATAGGCGTATCACGAGGCCCTTTCGTCTTCAAGAATTCCCGACACCATCG
AATGGTGCAAAACCTTTCGCGGTATGGCATGATAGCGCCCGGAAGAGAGTCAATTCAGGGTGGTGAATGT
GAAACCAGTAACGTTATACGATGTCGCAGAGTATGCCGGTGTCTCTTATCAGACCGTTTCCCGCGTGGTG
AACCAGGCCAGCCACGTTTCTGCGAAAACGCGGGAAAAAGTGGAAGCGGCGATGGCGGAGCTGAATTACA
TTCCCAACCGCGTGGCACAACAACTGGCGGGCAAACAGTCGTTGCTGATTGGCGTTGCCACCTCCAGTCT
GGCCCTGCACGCGCCGTCGCAAATTGTCGCGGCGATTAAATCTCGCGCCGATCAACTGGGTGCCAGCGTG
GTGGTGTCGATGGTAGAACGAAGCGGCGTCGAAGCCTGTAAAGCGGCGGTGCACAATCTTCTCGCGCAAC
GCGTCAGTGGGCTGATCATTAACTATCCGCTGGATGACCAGGATGCCATTGCTGTGGAAGCTGCCTGCAC
TAATGTTCCGGCGTTATTTCTTGATGTCTCTGACCAGACACCCATCAACAGTATTATTTTCTCCCATGAA
GACGGTACGCGACTGGGCGTGGAGCATCTGGTCGCATTGGGTCACCAGCAAATCGCGCTGTTAGCGGGCC
CATTAAGTTCTGTCTCGGCGCGTCTGCGTCTGGCTGGCTGGCATAAATATCTCACTCGCAATCAAATTCA
GCCGATAGCGGAACGGGAAGGCGACTGGAGTGCCATGTCCGGTTTTCAACAAACCATGCAAATGCTGAAT
GAGGGCATCGTTCCCACTGCGATGCTGGTTGCCAACGATCAGATGGCGCTGGGCGCAATGCGCGCCATTA
CCGAGTCCGGGCTGCGCGTTGGTGCGGATATCTCGGTAGTGGGATACGACGATACCGAAGACAGCTCATG
TTATATCCCGCCGTTAACCACCATCAAACAGGATTTTCGCCTGCTGGGGCAAACCAGCGTGGACCGCTTG
CTGCAACTCTCTCAGGGCCAGGCGGTGAAGGGCAATCAGCTGTTGCCCGTCTCACTGGTGAAAAGAAAAA
CCACCCTGGCGCCCAATACGCAAACCGCCTCTCCCCGCGCGTTGGCCGATTCATTAATGCAGCTGGCACG
ACAGGTTTCCCGACTGGAAAGCGGGCAGTGAGCGCAACGCAATTAATGTAAGTTAGCTCACTCATTAGGC
ACAATTCTCATGTTTGACAGCTTATCATCGACTGCACGGTGCACCAATGCTTCTGGCGTCAGGCAGCCAT
CGGAAGCTGTGGTATGGCTGTGCAGGTCGTAAATCACTGCATAATTCGTGTCGCTCAAGGCGCACTCCCG
TTCTGGATAATGTTTTTTGCGCCGACATCATAACGGTTCTGGCAAATATTCTGAAATGAGCTGTTGACAA
TTAATCATCGGCTCGTATAATGTGTGGAATTGTGAGCGGATAACAATTTCACACAGGAAACAGCCAGTCC
GTTTAGGTGTTTTCACGAGCACTTCACCAACAAGGACCATAGATTATGAAAATCGAAGAACACCATCACC
ATCACCATTCCAGCGGTAAGCTTATGTCCCCTATACTAGGTTATTGGAAAATTAAGGGCCTTGTGCAACC
CACTCGACTTCTTTTGGAATATCTTGAAGAAAAATATGAAGAGCATTTGTATGAGCGCGATGAAGGTGAT
AAATGGCGAAACAAAAAGTTTGAATTGGGTTTGGAGTTTCCCAATCTTCCTTATTATATTGATGGTGATG
TTAAATTAACACAGTCTATGGCCATCATACGTTATATAGCTGACAAGCACAACATGTTGGGTGGTTGTCC
AAAAGAGCGTGCAGAGATTTCAATGCTTGAAGGAGCGGTTTTGGATATTAGATACGGTGTTTCGAGAATT
GCATATAGTAAAGACTTTGAAACTCTCAAAGTTGATTTTCTTAGCAAGCTACCTGAAATGCTGAAAATGT
TCGAAGATCGTTTATGTCATAAAACATATTTAAATGGTGATCATGTAACCCATCCTGACTTCATGTTGTA
TGACGCTCTTGATGTTGTTTTATACATGGACCCAATGTGCCTGGATGCGTTCCCAAAATTAGTTTGTTTT
AAAAAACGTATTGAAGCTATCCCACAAATTGATAAGTACTTGAAATCCAGCAAGTATATAGCATGGCCTT
TGCAGGGCTGGCAAGCCACGTTTGGTGGTGGCGACCATCCTCCAAAATCGGATCTGGAAGTTCTGTTCCA
GGGGCCCCTGTCCAGCGGTCTGGTTCCGCGTGGTTCCGGTACCGCGGCCCAGCCGGCCCGTAAAGCCCGT
GCGGTGTATCCGTGCGAAGCAGAACATAGCAGCGAACTGTCGTTTGAAATTGGTGCCATTTTTGAAGACG
TGCAAACCAGCCGTGAACCGGGCTGGCTGGAGGGTACGCTGAACGGCAAACGCGGTCTGATTCCGCAGAA
TTATGTGAAACTGCTGGCGGCCGCATA
[142 nt withheld, positions 2548-2689]
C
[98 nt withheld, positions 2691-2788]
AGTTTGTACTGGTGACGAAACTCAGTGTCTAGCTAGAGTGGC
[149 nt withheld, positions 2831-2979]
T
[41 nt withheld, positions 2981-3021]
T
[62 nt withheld, positions 3023-3084]
A
[35 nt withheld, positions 3086-3120]
CCTCCCTCAATCGGTTGAATGTCGCCCTTTTGTCTTTGGCGCTGGTAAACCATATGAA
[86 nt withheld, positions 3179-3264]
T
[54 nt withheld, positions 3266-3319]
CTAGCGCCGCCCTATACCTTGTCTGCCTCCCCGCGTTGCGTCGCGGTGCATGGAGCCGGGCCACCTCGAC
CTGAATGGAAGCCGGCGGCACCTCGCTAACGGATTCACCACTCCAAGAATTGGAGCCAATCAATTCTTGC
GGAGAACTGTGAATGCGCAAACCAACCCTTGGCAGAACATATCCATCGCGTCCGCCATCTCCAGCAGCCG
CACGCGGCGCATCTCGGGCAGCGTTGGGTCCTGGCCACGGGTGCGCATGATCGTGCTCCTGTCGTTGAGG
ACCCGGCTAGGCTGGCGGGGTTGCCTTACTGGTTAGCAGAATGAATCACCGATACGCGAGCGAACGTGAA
GCGACTGCTGCTGCAAAACGTCTGCGACCTGAGCAACAACATGAATGGTCTTCGGTTTCCGTGTTTCGTA
AAGTCTGGAAACGCGGAAGTCAGCGCCCTGCACCATTATGTTCCGGATCTGCATCGCAGGATGCTGCTGG
CTACCCTGTGGAACACCTACATCTGTATTAACGAAGCGCTGGCATTGACCCTGAGTGATTTTTCTCTGGT
CCCGCCGCATCCATACCGCCAGTTGTTTACCCTCACAACGTTCCAGTAACCGGGCATGTTCATCATCAGT
AACCCGTATCGTGAGCATCCTCTCTCGTTTCATCGGTATCATTACCCCCATGAACAGAAATCCCCCTTAC
ACGGAGGCATCAGTGACCAAACAGGAAAAAACCGCCCTTAACATGGCCCGCTTTATCAGAAGCCAGACAT
TAACGCTTCTGGAGAAACTCAACGAGCTGGACGCGGATGAACAGGCAGACATCTGTGAATCGCTTCACGA
CCACGCTGATGAGCTTTACCGCAGGATCCGCGAAATTGTAAGCGTTAATATTTTGTTAAAATTCGCGTTA
AATTTTTGTTAAATCAGCTCATTTTTTAACCAATAGGCCGAAATCGGCAAAATCCCTTATAAATCAAAAG
AATAGACCGAGATAGGGT
[37 nt withheld, positions 4318-4354]
AAAGAACGTGGACTCCAACGTCAAAGG
[49 nt withheld, positions 4382-4430]
T
[91 nt withheld, positions 4432-4522]
G
[124 nt withheld, positions 4524-4647]
CGCGGATCCTGCCTCGCGCGTTTCGGTGATGACGGTGAAAACCTCTGACACATGCAGCTCCCGGAGACGG
TCACAGCTTGTCTGTAAGCGGATGCCGGGAGCAGACAAGCCCGTCAGGGCGCGTCAGCGGGTGTTGGCGG
GTGTCGGGGCGCAGCCATGACCCAGTCACGTAGCGATAGCGGAGTGTATACTGGCTTAACTATGCGGCAT
CAGAGCAGATTGTACTGAGAGTGCACCATATGCGGTGTGAAATACCGCACAGATGCGTAAGGAGAAAATA
CCGCATCAGGCGCTCTTCCGCTTCCTCGCTCACTGACTCGCTGCGCTCGGTCGTTCGGCTGCGGCGAGCG
GTATCAGCTCACTCAAAGGCGGTAATACGGTTATCCACAGAATCAGGGGATAACGCAGGAAAGAACATGT
GAGCAAAAGGCCAGCAAAAGGCCAGGAACCGTAAAAAGGCCGCGTTGCTGGCGTTTTTCCATAGGCTCCG
CCCCCCTGACGAGCATCACAAAAATCGACGCTCAAGTCAGAGGTGGCGAAACCCGACAGGACTATAAAGA
TACCAGGGTTTCCCCCTGGAAGCTCCCTCGTGCGCTCTCCTGTTCCGACCCTGCCGCTTACCGGATACCT
GTCCGCCTTTCTCCCTTCGGGAAGCGTGGCGCTTTCTCATAGCTCACGCTGTAGGTATCTCAGTTCGGTG
TAGGTCGTTCGCTCCAAGCTGGGCTGTGTGCACGAACCCCCCGTTCAGCCCGACCGCTGCGCCTTATCCG
GTAACTATCGTCTTGAGTCCAACCCGGTAAGACACGACTTATCGCCACTGGCAGCAGCCACTGGTAACAG
GATTAGCAGAGCGAGGTATGTAGGCGGTGCTACAGAGTTCTTGAAGTGGTGGCCTAACTACGGCTACACT
AGAAGGACAGTATTTGGTATCTGCGCTCTGCTGAAGCCAGTTACCTTCGGAAAAAGAGTTGGTAGCTCTT
GATCCGGCAAACAAACCACCGCTGGTAGCGGTGGTTTTTTTGTTTGCAAGCAGCAGATTACGCGCAGAAA
AAAAGGATCTCAAGAAGATCCTTTGATCTTTTCTACGGGGTCTGACGCTCAGTGGAACGAAAACTCACGT
TAAGGGATTTTGGTCATGAGATTATCAAAAAGGATCTTCACCTAGATCCTTTTAAATTAAAAATGAAGTT
TTAAATCAATCTAAAGTATATATGAGTAAACTTGGTCTGACAGTTACCAATGCTTAATCAGTGAGGCACC
TATCTCAGCGATCTGTCTATTTCGTTCATCCATAGTTGCCTGACTCCCCGTCGTGTAGATAACTACGATA
CGGGAGGGCTTACCATCTGGCCCCAGTGCTGCAATGATACCGCGAGACCCACGCTCACCGGCTCCAGATT
TATCAGCAATAAACCAGCCAGCCGGAAGGGCCGAGCGCAGAAGTGGTCCTGCAACTTTATCCGCCTCCAT
CCAGTCTATTAATTGTTGCCGGGAAGCTAGAGTAAGTAGTTCGCCAGTTAATAGTTTGCGCAACGTTGTT
GCCATTGCTGCAGGCATCGTGGTGTCACGCTCGTCGTTTGGTATGGCTTCATTCAGCTCCGGTTCCCAAC
GATCAAGGCGAGTTACATGATCCCCCATGTTGTGCAAAAAAGCGGTTAGCTCCTTCGGTCCTCCGATCGT
TGTCAGAAGTAAGTTGGCCGCAGTGTTATCACTCATGGTTATGGCAGCACTGCATAATTCTCTTACTGTC
ATGCCATCCGTAAGATGCTTTTCTGTGACTGGTGAGTACTCAACCAAGTCATTCTGAGAATAGTGTATGC
GGCGACCGAGTTGCTCTTGCCCGGCGTCAACACGGGATAATACCGCGCCACATAGCAGAACTTTAAAAGT
GCTCATCATTGGAAAACGTTCTTCGGGGCGAAAACTCTCAAGGATCTTACCGCTGTTGAGATCCAGTTCG
ATGTAACCCACTCGTGCACCCAACTGATCTTCAGCATCTTTTACTTTCACCAGCGTTTCTGGGTGAGCAA
AAACAGGAAGGCAAAATGCCGCAAAAAAGGGAATAAGGGCGACACGGAAATGTTGAATACTCATACTCTT
CCTTTTTCAATATTATTGAAGCATTTATCAGGGTTATTGTCTCATGAGCGGATACATATTTGAATGTATT
TAGAAAAATAAACAAATAGGGGTTCCGCGCACATTTCCCCGAAAAGTGCCACCTGACGTCTAAGAAACCA
TTATTAT
Features (pLannotate 1.2.2; 21 found; start..end, strand, type, name):
     61..138     +  promoter       lacIq promoter: lacI (mutant); In the lacIq allele, a single base change in the promoter boosts expression of the lacI gene about 10-fold.
    139..1221    +  CDS            lacI: lac repressor; lacI; The lac repressor binds to the lac operator to inhibit transcription in E. coli. This inhibition can be relieved by adding lactose or isopropyl-β-D-thiogalactopyranoside (IPTG).
   1234..1255    +  protein_bind   CAP binding site: CAP binding activates transcription in the presence of cAMP. E. coli catabolite activator protein
   1274..1291    +  promoter       tet promoter (fragment): E. coli promoter for tetracycline efflux protein gene
   1464..1492    +  promoter       tac promoter: strong E. coli promoter; hybrid between the trp and lac UV5 promoters
   1500..1516    +  protein_bind   lac operator: The lac repressor binds to the lac operator to inhibit transcription in E. coli. This inhibition can be relieved by adding lactose or isopropyl-β-D-thiogalactopyranoside (IPTG). lac repressor encoded by lacI
   1601..1618    +  CDS            6xHis: 6xHis affinity tag
   1634..2287    +  CDS            GST26_SCHJA: Experimental evidence at protein level: Swiss-Prot protein existence level 1. GST isoenzymes appear to play a central role in the parasite detoxification system. Other functions are also suspected including a role in increasing the solubility of haematin in the parasite gut. From Schistosoma japonicum (Blood fluke).
   2276..2536    +  CDS            Arhgap26 (fragment): RHG26_MOUSE - Also known as Kiaa0621. Experimental evidence at protein level: Swiss-Prot protein existence level 1. GTPase-activating protein for RHOA and CDC42. From Mus musculus (Mouse).
   2552..2599    +  terminator     fd terminator (sequence withheld): central terminator from bacteriophage fd (Otsuka and Kunisawa, 1982)
   2604..2816    +  CDS            M13 gene III (fragment) (sequence partly withheld): pIII; III; minor coat protein
   2831..3301    +  CDS            M13 gene III (fragment) (sequence partly withheld): pIII; III; minor coat protein
   3323..3393    +  CDS            TcR (fragment): tetracycline efflux protein; tet; confers resistance to tetracycline
   3635..4015    -  CDS            YPB1_ECOLX: Protein predicted: Swiss-Prot protein existence level 4. From Escherichia coli.
   4032..4183    +  CDS            rop (fragment): Rop protein, which maintains plasmids at low copy number; rop
   4219..4647    -  rep_origin     f1 ori (sequence partly withheld): f1 bacteriophage origin of replication; arrow indicates direction of (+) strand synthesis
   4656..4695    +  CDS            rop (fragment): Rop protein, which maintains plasmids at low copy number; rop
   4797..4937    +  misc_feature   bom: basis of mobility region from pBR322
   5123..5710    -  rep_origin     ori: high-copy-number ColE1/pMB1/pBR322/pUC origin of replication
   5881..6741    -  CDS            AmpR: β-lactamase; bla; confers resistance to ampicillin, carbenicillin, and related antibiotics
   6742..6846    -  promoter       AmpR promoter: bla
