[The description below was written by a language model from this plasmid's Addgene catalogue record and pLannotate feature annotations shown in this document.]
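Description:
pHH0103_ARHGAP10-1/1-SV1/2 is a bacterial expression plasmid of about 6.9 kb, built on the pHH0103 backbone, for producing and purifying an SH3 domain from human ARHGAP10 (also known as GRAF2 or PS-GAP) in E. coli. It replicates from a ColE1/pBR322-type origin with the adjacent bom region and is recorded as low copy. The rop gene appears only as two fragments interrupted by an f1 phage origin. Selection is by ampicillin through the β-lactamase gene and its native promoter.

The expression cassette is driven by the tac promoter followed by a lac operator. The plasmid carries its own lacI gene under the lacIq promoter, so transcription is repressed until induced with IPTG. The reading frame begins with a 6xHis tag, continues into Schistosoma japonicum glutathione S-transferase, and ends with the 189 bp SH3 insert, which was cloned between SfiI and NotI sites. This yields a His-GST–SH3 fusion that can be captured by either metal-chelate or glutathione affinity. The automated annotation labels the insert region as a fragment of mouse Arhgap26, a homology call against a related GAP family member rather than the catalogued human ARHGAP10 identity.

An fd phage terminator follows the insert. Beyond it lie two M13 gene III fragments, a tetracycline-resistance remnant and a tet promoter fragment. These suggest the backbone descends from a phagemid display vector, though the record does not state this, and they sit downstream of the terminator. The construct belongs to a collection used for a family-wide analysis of human SH3 domain binding specificities. The "1/1-SV1/2" suffix is not explained in the record.
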