Addgene plasmid #91286: pHH0103_ARHGAP10-1/1-SV1/2
Purpose: Protein expression and purification of human SH3 domain construct ARHGAP10-1/1-SV1/2
Depositing lab: Sachdev Sidhu. Depositing organization: University of Toronto. Publication: Comprehensive Analysis of the Human SH3 Domain Family Reveals a Wide Variety of Non-canonical Specificities. Teyra J, Huang H, Jain S, Guan X, Dong A, Liu Y, Tempel W, Min J, Tong Y, Kim PM, Bader GD, Sidhu SS. Structure. 2017 Oct 3;25(10):1598-1610.e3. doi: 10.1016/j.str.2017.07.017. Epub 2017 Sep 7. PubMed 28890361.
Backbone
  Vector backbone: pHH0103
  Vector type: Bacterial Expression
Growth in bacteria
  Bacterial resistance: Ampicillin, 100 μg/mL
  Growth temperature: 37°C
  Growth strain: DH5alpha
  Copy number: Low Copy
Gene/Insert
  Gene/Insert name: ARHGAP10-1/1-SV1/2
  Species: H. sapiens (human)
  Insert size (bp): 189
  Entrez Gene: ARHGAP10 (a.k.a. GRAF2, PS-GAP, PSGAP)
  Cloning method: Restriction Enzyme; 5′ cloning site Sfi1 (unknown if destroyed); 3′ cloning site Not1 (unknown if destroyed)
Terms and licenses: Academic/Nonprofit Terms; Industry Terms: Not Available to Industry
How to cite: pHH0103_ARHGAP10-1/1-SV1/2 was a gift from Sachdev Sidhu (Addgene plasmid # 91286 ; http://n2t.net/addgene:91286 ; RRID:Addgene_91286)
