>Addgene plasmid #91286 | pHH0103_ARHGAP10-1/1-SV1/2 | depositor partial sequence | sequence record 175774 | insert sequence
GGCCCAGCCGGCCCGTAAAGCCCGTGCGGTGTATCCGTGCGAAGCAGAACATAGCAGCGAACTGTCGTTT
GAAATTGGTGCCATTTTTGAAGACGTGCAAACCAGCCGTGAACCGGGCTGGCTGGAGGGTACGCTGAACG
GCAAACGCGGTCTGATTCCGCAGAATTATGTGAAACTGCTGGCGGCCGC
